Addgene plasmid #225711: pGEX6P1 GST-hUSP27X C87A
Purpose: Bacterial expression of USP27X (C87A) with GST tag
Depositing lab: Francisco Bustos. Depositing organization: Sanford Research. Publication: USP27X variants underlying X-linked intellectual disability disrupt protein function via distinct mechanisms. Koch I, Slovik M, Zhang Y, Liu B, Rennie M, Konz E, Cogne B, Daana M, Davids L, Diets IJ, Gold NB, Holtz AM, Isidor B, Mor-Shaked H, Neira Fresneda J, Niederhoffer KY, Nizon M, Pfundt R, Simon M, Stegmann A, Guillen Sacoto MJ, Wevers M, Barakat TS, Yanovsky-Dagan S, Atanassov BS, Toth R, Gao C, Bustos F, Harel T. Life Sci Alliance. 2024 Jan 5;7(3):e202302258. doi: 10.26508/lsa.202302258. Print 2024 Mar. PubMed 38182161.
Backbone
  Vector backbone: pGEX6P1
  Vector type: Bacterial Expression
Growth in bacteria
  Bacterial resistance: Ampicillin, 100 μg/mL
  Growth temperature: 37°C
  Growth strain: DH5alpha
  Copy number: High Copy
Gene/Insert
  Gene/Insert name: USP27X C87A
  Species: H. sapiens (human)
  Insert size (bp): 1314
  Mutation: C87A, inactivates deubiquitylase
  Entrez Gene: USP27X (a.k.a. MRX105, USP22L, USP27, XLID105)
  Tag / fusion protein: GST (N terminal on insert)
  Cloning method: Restriction Enzyme; 5′ cloning site Unknown (unknown if destroyed)
Terms and licenses: Academic/Nonprofit Terms; Industry Terms: Not Available to Industry
How to cite: pGEX6P1 GST-hUSP27X C87A was a gift from Francisco Bustos (Addgene plasmid # 225711 ; http://n2t.net/addgene:225711 ; RRID:Addgene_225711)
