[The description below was written by a language model from this plasmid's Addgene catalogue record and pLannotate feature annotations shown in this document.]
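Description:
pGEX6P1 GST-hUSP27X C87A is a bacterial expression plasmid built on the pGEX6P1 backbone for producing a catalytically inactive form of the human deubiquitylase USP27X as a glutathione S-transferase fusion in E. coli. The 6,307 nt sequenced plasmid is maintained through a high-copy ColE1/pMB1-type origin and selected with ampicillin via the β-lactamase (AmpR) gene and its own promoter. Short remnants of the pBR322 bom and rop regions, a lacZα segment with its lac promoter, operator and CAP site, and a small E. coli yciV fragment are also annotated; these are backbone carry-over rather than functional parts of the payload.

Expression is driven by the strong hybrid tac promoter, followed by a lac operator. The plasmid carries its own lacI gene with its promoter, so the lac repressor keeps transcription off until it is relieved by IPTG. Downstream lies the Schistosoma japonicum GST coding sequence, followed after a short linker by the 1,314 bp USP27X open reading frame, placing GST at the N terminus of the insert. The annotation tool matched this ORF to the mouse Usp27x protein, which likely reflects close sequence similarity between the orthologues, since the catalogue entry records the insert as human. The C87A substitution is recorded as inactivating deubiquitylase activity. The cloning sites used are not stated.

The construct suits affinity purification of recombinant GST-USP27X on glutathione resin, with the C87A protein serving as an enzymatically dead control alongside wild-type or variant forms. It comes from a study of USP27X variants associated with X-linked intellectual disability.
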