Features (pLannotate 1.2.2; 17 found; start..end, strand, type, name):
    911..1499    +  rep_origin     ori: high-copy-number ColE1/pMB1/pBR322/pUC origin of replication
   1685..1736    -  misc_feature   bom (fragment): basis of mobility region from pBR322
   1743..1820    +  promoter       lacI promoter: lacI
   1821..2903    +  CDS            lacI: lac repressor; lacI; The lac repressor binds to the lac operator to inhibit transcription in E. coli. This inhibition can be relieved by adding lactose or isopropyl-β-D-thiogalactopyranoside (IPTG).
   2916..2937    +  protein_bind   CAP binding site: CAP binding activates transcription in the presence of cAMP. E. coli catabolite activator protein
   2952..2982    +  promoter       lac promoter: promoter for the E. coli lac operon
   2990..3006    +  protein_bind   lac operator: The lac repressor binds to the lac operator to inhibit transcription in E. coli. This inhibition can be relieved by adding lactose or isopropyl-β-D-thiogalactopyranoside (IPTG). lac repressor encoded by lacI
   3026..3199    +  CDS            lacZα: LacZα fragment of β-galactosidase; lacZ fragment
   3463..3579    -  CDS            yciV (fragment): RNAAM_ECOLI - Also known as trpH From Escherichia coli (strain K12).
   3655..3683    +  promoter       tac promoter: strong E. coli promoter; hybrid between the trp and lac UV5 promoters
   3691..3707    +  protein_bind   lac operator: The lac repressor binds to the lac operator to inhibit transcription in E. coli. This inhibition can be relieved by adding lactose or isopropyl-β-D-thiogalactopyranoside (IPTG). lac repressor encoded by lacI
   3730..4383    +  CDS            GST26_SCHJA: Experimental evidence at protein level: Swiss-Prot protein existence level 1. GST isoenzymes appear to play a central role in the parasite detoxification system. Other functions are also suspected including a role in increasing the solubility of haematin in the parasite gut. From Schistosoma japonicum (Blood fluke).
   4423..5736    +  CDS            Usp27: UBP27_MOUSE - Also known as Usp27x. Experimental evidence at protein level: Swiss-Prot protein existence level 1. Deubiquitinase that can reduce the levels of BCL2L11/BIM ubiquitination and stabilize BCL2L11 in response to the RAF-MAPK- degradation signal. By acting on BCL2L11 levels, may counteract the anti-apoptotic effects of MAPK activity. From Mus musculus (Mouse).
   5796..5835    +  CDS            rop (fragment): Rop protein, which maintains plasmids at low copy number; rop
   5937..5977    +  misc_feature   bom (fragment): basis of mobility region from pBR322
   6082..6186    +  promoter       AmpR promoter: bla
   6187..740     +  CDS            AmpR (across the origin): β-lactamase; bla; confers resistance to ampicillin, carbenicillin, and related antibiotics
>Addgene plasmid #225711 | pGEX6P1 GST-hUSP27X C87A | addgene full sequence | sequence record 445580 | Addgene NGS Result
GAGTGGGTTACATCGAACTGGATCTCAACAGCGGTAAGATCCTTGAGAGTTTTCGCCCCGAAGAACGTTT
TCCAATGATGAGCACTTTTAAAGTTCTGCTATGTGGCGCGGTATTATCCCGTGTTGACGCCGGGCAAGAG
CAACTCGGTCGCCGCATACACTATTCTCAGAATGACTTGGTTGAGTACTCACCAGTCACAGAAAAGCATC
TTACGGATGGCATGACAGTAAGAGAATTATGCAGTGCTGCCATAACCATGAGTGATAACACTGCGGCCAA
CTTACTTCTGACAACGATCGGAGGACCGAAGGAGCTAACCGCTTTTTTGCACAACATGGGGGATCATGTA
ACTCGCCTTGATCGTTGGGAACCGGAGCTGAATGAAGCCATACCAAACGACGAGCGTGACACCACGATGC
CTGCAGCAATGGCAACAACGTTGCGCAAACTATTAACTGGCGAACTACTTACTCTAGCTTCCCGGCAACA
ATTAATAGACTGGATGGAGGCGGATAAAGTTGCAGGACCACTTCTGCGCTCGGCCCTTCCGGCTGGCTGG
TTTATTGCTGATAAATCTGGAGCCGGTGAGCGTGGGTCTCGCGGTATCATTGCAGCACTGGGGCCAGATG
GTAAGCCCTCCCGTATCGTAGTTATCTACACGACGGGGAGTCAGGCAACTATGGATGAACGAAATAGACA
GATCGCTGAGATAGGTGCCTCACTGATTAAGCATTGGTAACTGTCAGACCAAGTTTACTCATATATACTT
TAGATTGATTTAAAACTTCATTTTTAATTTAAAAGGATCTAGGTGAAGATCCTTTTTGATAATCTCATGA
CCAAAATCCCTTAACGTGAGTTTTCGTTCCACTGAGCGTCAGACCCCGTAGAAAAGATCAAAGGATCTTC
TTGAGATCCTTTTTTTCTGCGCGTAATCTGCTGCTTGCAAACAAAAAAACCACCGCTACCAGCGGTGGTT
TGTTTGCCGGATCAAGAGCTACCAACTCTTTTTCCGAAGGTAACTGGCTTCAGCAGAGCGCAGATACCAA
ATACTGTCCTTCTAGTGTAGCCGTAGTTAGGCCACCACTTCAAGAACTCTGTAGCACCGCCTACATACCT
CGCTCTGCTAATCCTGTTACCAGTGGCTGCTGCCAGTGGCGATAAGTCGTGTCTTACCGGGTTGGACTCA
AGACGATAGTTACCGGATAAGGCGCAGCGGTCGGGCTGAACGGGGGGTTCGTGCACACAGCCCAGCTTGG
AGCGAACGACCTACACCGAACTGAGATACCTACAGCGTGAGCTATGAGAAAGCGCCACGCTTCCCGAAGG
GAGAAAGGCGGACAGGTATCCGGTAAGCGGCAGGGTCGGAACAGGAGAGCGCACGAGGGAGCTTCCAGGG
GGAAACGCCTGGTATCTTTATAGTCCTGTCGGGTTTCGCCACCTCTGACTTGAGCGTCGATTTTTGTGAT
GCTCGTCAGGGGGGCGGAGCCTATGGAAAAACGCCAGCAACGCGGCCTTTTTACGGTTCCTGGCCTTTTG
CTGGCCTTTTGCTCACATGTTCTTTCCTGCGTTATCCCCTGATTCTGTGGATAACCGTATTACCGCCTTT
GAGTGAGCTGATACCGCTCGCCGCAGCCGAACGACCGAGCGCAGCGAGTCAGTGAGCGAGGAAGCGGAAG
AGCGCCTGATGCGGTATTTTCTCCTTACGCATCTGTGCGGTATTTCACACCGCATAAATTCCGACACCAT
CGAATGGCGCAAAACCTTTCGCGGTATGGCATGATAGCGCCCGGAAGAGAGTCAATTCAGGGTGGTGAAT
GTGAAACCAGTAACGTTATACGATGTCGCAGAGTATGCCGGTGTCTCTTATCAGACCGTTTCCCGCGTGG
TGAACCAGGCCAGCCACGTTTCTGCGAAAACGCGGGAAAAAGTGGAAGCGGCGATGGCGGAGCTGAATTA
CATTCCCAACCGCGTGGCACAACAACTGGCGGGCAAACAGTCGTTGCTGATTGGCGTTGCCACCTCCAGT
CTGGCCCTGCACGCGCCGTCGCAAATTGTCGCGGCGATTAAATCTCGCGCCGATCAACTGGGTGCCAGCG
TGGTGGTGTCGATGGTAGAACGAAGCGGCGTCGAAGCCTGTAAAGCGGCGGTGCACAATCTTCTCGCGCA
ACGCGTCAGTGGGCTGATCATTAACTATCCGCTGGATGACCAGGATGCCATTGCTGTGGAAGCTGCCTGC
ACTAATGTTCCGGCGTTATTTCTTGATGTCTCTGACCAGACACCCATCAACAGTATTATTTTCTCCCATG
AAGACGGTACGCGACTGGGCGTGGAGCATCTGGTCGCATTGGGTCACCAGCAAATCGCGCTGTTAGCGGG
CCCATTAAGTTCTGTCTCGGCGCGTCTGCGTCTGGCTGGCTGGCATAAATATCTCACTCGCAATCAAATT
CAGCCGATAGCGGAACGGGAAGGCGACTGGAGTGCCATGTCCGGTTTTCAACAAACCATGCAAATGCTGA
ATGAGGGCATCGTTCCCACTGCGATGCTGGTTGCCAACGATCAGATGGCGCTGGGCGCAATGCGCGCCAT
TACCGAGTCCGGGCTGCGCGTTGGTGCGGATATCTCGGTAGTGGGATACGACGATACCGAAGACAGCTCA
TGTTATATCCCGCCGTTAACCACCATCAAACAGGATTTTCGCCTGCTGGGGCAAACCAGCGTGGACCGCT
TGCTGCAACTCTCTCAGGGCCAGGCGGTGAAGGGCAATCAGCTGTTGCCCGTCTCACTGGTGAAAAGAAA
AACCACGCTAGCGCCCAATACGCAAACCGCCTCTCCCCGCGCGTTGGCCGATTCATTAATGCAGCTGGCA
CGACAGGTTTCCCGACTGGAAAGCGGGCAGTGAGCGCAACGCAATTAATGTAAGTTAGCTCACTCATTAG
GCACCCCAGGCTTTACACTTTATGCTTCCGGCTCGTATGTTGTGTGGAATTGTGAGCGGATAACAATTTC
ACACAGGAAACAGCTATGACCATGATTACGGATTCACTGGCCGTCGTTTTACAACGTCGTGACTGGGAAA
ACCCTGGCGTTACCCAACTTAATCGCCTTGCAGCACATCCCCCTTTCGCCAGCTGGCGTAATAGCGAAGA
GGCCCGCACCGATCGCCCTTCCCAACAGTTGCGCAGCCTGAATGGCGAATGGCGCTTTGCCTGGTTTCCG
GCACCAGAAGCGGTGCCGGAAAGCTGGCTGGAGTGCGATCTTCCTGAGGCCGATACTGTCGTCGTCCCCT
CAAACTGGCAGATGCACGGTTACGATGCGCCCATCTACACCAACGTGACCTATCCCATTACGGTCAATCC
GCCGTTTGTTCCCACGGAGAATCCGACGGGTTGTTACTCGCTCACATTTAATGTTGATGAAAGCTGGCTA
CAGGAAGGCCAGACGCGAATTATTTTTGATGGCGTTGGAATTAGCTTATCGACTGCACGGTGCACCAATG
CTTCTGGCGTCAGGCAGCCATCGGAAGCTGTGGTATGGCTGTGCAGGTCGTAAATCACTGCATAATTCGT
GTCGCTCAAGGCGCACTCCCGTTCTGGATAATGTTTTTTGCGCCGACATCATAACGGTTCTGGCAAATAT
TCTGAAATGAGCTGTTGACAATTAATCATCGGCTCGTATAATGTGTGGAATTGTGAGCGGATAACAATTT
CACACAGGAAACAGTATTCATGTCCCCTATACTAGGTTATTGGAAAATTAAGGGCCTTGTGCAACCCACT
CGACTTCTTTTGGAATATCTTGAAGAAAAATATGAAGAGCATTTGTATGAGCGCGATGAAGGTGATAAAT
GGCGAAACAAAAAGTTTGAATTGGGTTTGGAGTTTCCCAATCTTCCTTATTATATTGATGGTGATGTTAA
ATTAACACAGTCTATGGCCATCATACGTTATATAGCTGACAAGCACAACATGTTGGGTGGTTGTCCAAAA
GAGCGTGCAGAGATTTCAATGCTTGAAGGAGCGGTTTTGGATATTAGATACGGTGTTTCGAGAATTGCAT
ATAGTAAAGACTTTGAAACTCTCAAAGTTGATTTTCTTAGCAAGCTACCTGAAATGCTGAAAATGTTCGA
AGATCGTTTATGTCATAAAACATATTTAAATGGTGATCATGTAACCCATCCTGACTTCATGTTGTATGAC
GCTCTTGATGTTGTTTTATACATGGACCCAATGTGCCTGGATGCGTTCCCAAAATTAGTTTGTTTTAAAA
AACGTATTGAAGCTATCCCACAAATTGATAAGTACTTGAAATCCAGCAAGTATATAGCATGGCCTTTGCA
GGGCTGGCAAGCCACGTTTGGTGGTGGCGACCATCCTCCAAAATCGGATCTGGAAGTTCTGTTCCAGGGG
CCCCTGGGATCCATGTGTAAGGACTATGTATATGACAAAGACATTGAGCAAATTGCCAAAGAAGAGCAAG
GAGAAGCTTTGAAATTACAAGCCTCCACCTCAACAGAGGTTTCTCACCAGCAGTGTTCAGTGCCAGGCCT
TGGTGAGAAATTCCCAACCTGGGAAACAACCAAACCAGAATTAGAACTGCTGGGGCACAACCCGAGGAGA
AGAAGAATCACCTCCAGCTTTACGATCGGTTTAAGAGGACTCATCAATCTTGGCAACACGGCCTTTATGA
ACTGCATTGTCCAGGCCCTCACCCACACGCCGATACTGAGAGATTTCTTTCTCTCTGACAGGCACCGATG
TGAGATGCCGAGTCCCGAGTTGTGTCTGGTCTGTGAGATGTCGTCGCTGTTTCGGGAGTTGTATTCTGGA
AACCCGTCTCCTCATGTGCCCTATAAGTTACTGCACCTGGTGTGGATACATGCCCGCCATTTAGCAGGGT
ACAGGCAACAGGATGCCCACGAGTTCCTCATTGCAGCGTTAGATGTCCTGCACAGGCACTGCAAAGGTGA
TGATGTCGGGAAGGCGGCCAACAATCCCAACCACTGTAACTGCATCATAGACCAAATCTTCACAGGTGGC
CTGCAGTCTGATGTCACCTGTCAAGCCTGCCATGGCGTCTCCACCACGATAGACCCATGCTGGGACATTA
GTTTGGACTTGCCTGGCTCTTGCACCTCCTTCTGGCCCATGAGCCCAGGGAGGGAGAGCAGTGTGAACGG
GGAAAGCCACATACCAGGAATCACCACCCTCACGGACTGCTTGCGGAGGTTTACGAGGCCAGAGCACTTA
GGAAGCAGTGCCAAAATCAAATGTGGTAGTTGCCAAAGCTACCAGGAATCTACCAAACAGCTCACAATGA
ATAAATTACCTGTCGTTGCCTGTTTTCATTTCAAACGGTTTGAACATTCAGCGAAACAGAGGCGCAAGAT
CACTACATACATTTCCTTTCCTCTGGAGCTGGATATGACGCCGTTTATGGCCTCAAGTAAAGAGAGCAGA
ATGAATGGACAATTGCAGCTGCCAACCAATAGTGGAAACAACGAAAATAAGTATTCCTTGTTTGCTGTGG
TTAATCACCAAGGAACCTTGGAGAGTGGCCACTATACCAGCTTCATCCGGCACCACAAGGACCAGTGGTT
CAAGTGTGATGATGCCGTCATCACTAAGGCCAGTATTAAGGACGTACTGGACAGTGAAGGGTATTTACTG
TTCTATCACAAACAGGTGCTAGAACATGAGTCAGAAAAAGTGAAAGAAATGAACACACAAGCCTACTGAG
GATCCCCGGAATTCCCGGGTCGACTCGAGCGGCCGCATCGTGACTGACTGACGATCTGCCTCGCGCGTTT
CGGTGATGACGGTGAAAACCTCTGACACATGCAGCTCCCGGAGACGGTCACAGCTTGTCTGTAAGCGGAT
GCCGGGAGCAGACAAGCCCGTCAGGGCGCGTCAGCGGGTGTTGGCGGGTGTCGGGGCGCAGCCATGACCC
AGTCACGTAGCGATAGCGGAGTGTATAATTCTTGAAGACGAAAGGGCCTCGTGATACGCCTATTTTTATA
GGTTAATGTCATGATAATAATGGTTTCTTAGACGTCAGGTGGCACTTTTCGGGGAAATGTGCGCGGAACC
CCTATTTGTTTATTTTTCTAAATACATTCAAATATGTATCCGCTCATGAGACAATAACCCTGATAAATGC
TTCAATAATATTGAAAAAGGAAGAGTATGAGTATTCAACATTTCCGTGTCGCCCTTATTCCCTTTTTTGC
GGCATTTTGCCTTCCTGTTTTTGCTCACCCAGAAACGCTGGTGAAAGTAAAAGATGCTGAAGATCAGTTG
GGTGCAC
